Addgene plasmid #202659: Silene_conica _PheRS_MitoTP_pK7FWG2
Purpose: Determine where transit peptide targets GFP in N. benthamiana
Depositing lab: Daniel Sloan. Depositing organization: Colorado State University, Fort Collins. Publication: Rewiring of Aminoacyl-tRNA Synthetase Localization and Interactions in Plants With Extensive Mitochondrial tRNA Gene Loss. Warren JM, Broz AK, Martinez-Hottovy A, Elowsky C, Christensen AC, Sloan DB. Mol Biol Evol. 2023 Jul 5;40(7):msad163. doi: 10.1093/molbev/msad163. PubMed 37463427.
Backbone
  Vector backbone: pK7FWG2
  Vector type: Plant Expression
Growth in bacteria
  Bacterial resistance: Spectinomycin, 50 μg/mL
  Growth temperature: 37°C
  Growth strain: DH5alpha
  Copy number: High Copy
Gene/Insert
  Gene/Insert name: N-terminal transit peptide from organellar Silene conica PheRS predicted to be targeted to mito
  Species: Silene conica
  Tag / fusion protein: Green Florescent Protien (C terminal on insert)
  Cloning method: Gateway Cloning
Terms and licenses: Academic/Nonprofit Terms; Industry Terms: Not Available to Industry
How to cite: Silene_conica _PheRS_MitoTP_pK7FWG2 was a gift from Daniel Sloan (Addgene plasmid # 202659 ; http://n2t.net/addgene:202659 ; RRID:Addgene_202659)
