[The description below was written by a language model from this plasmid's Addgene catalogue record and pLannotate feature annotations shown in this document.]
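Description:
Silene_conica _PheRS_MitoTP_pK7FWG2 is a plant expression construct built on the Gateway-compatible binary T-DNA vector pK7FWG2, intended for Agrobacterium-mediated delivery into Nicotiana benthamiana. The backbone carries a high-copy ColE1/pUC-type origin with a bom mobilisation region for propagation in E. coli, together with the pVS1 oriV, RepA and StaA functions that allow replication and stable maintenance in Agrobacterium. Bacterial selection is by spectinomycin, conferred by the aadA (SmR) gene that spans the sequence origin. The short gentamicin-resistance and integron promoter fragments beside it appear to be remnants of the resistance cassette rather than functional markers.

Between the nopaline-type right and left T-DNA border repeats lie two plant cassettes. In the first, a CaMV 35S promoter followed by a fragment of the TMV Ω translational enhancer drives the insert, which sits between attB1 and attB2 sites left by Gateway recombination. The insert is the N-terminal transit peptide of an organellar phenylalanyl-tRNA synthetase (PheRS) from Silene conica that is predicted to be targeted to mitochondria. It is fused at its C terminus to EGFP, and the transcript ends at a CaMV polyadenylation signal. The interval between the att sites is short, consistent with a targeting peptide rather than a full-length enzyme. The second cassette is a NOS promoter–nptII–NOS terminator unit that provides kanamycin resistance in plant cells.

The construct is used to determine experimentally where this transit peptide directs GFP in N. benthamiana cells. This tests the predicted mitochondrial localisation, as part of work on aminoacyl-tRNA synthetase targeting in plants that have lost many mitochondrial tRNA genes.
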