Features (pLannotate 1.2.2; 23 found; start..end, strand, type, name):
    974..1562    +  rep_origin     ori: high-copy-number ColE1/pMB1/pBR322/pUC origin of replication
   1748..1888    -  misc_feature   bom: basis of mobility region from pBR322
   1990..2029    -  CDS            rop (fragment): Rop protein, which maintains plasmids at low copy number; rop
   2232..2426    -  rep_origin     pVS1 oriV: origin of replication for the Pseudomonas plasmid pVS1 (Heeb et al., 2000)
   2492..3565    -  CDS            pVS1 RepA: replication protein from the Pseudomonas plasmid pVS1 (Heeb et al., 2000)
   3994..4623    -  CDS            pVS1 StaA: stability protein from the Pseudomonas plasmid pVS1 (Heeb et al., 2000)
   5183..5584    -  CDS            Y4CG_SINFN (fragment): Protein inferred from homology: Swiss-Prot protein existence level 3. From Sinorhizobium fredii (strain NBRC 101917 / NGR234).
   5954..5978    -  misc_feature   RB T-DNA repeat: right border repeat from nopaline C58 T-DNA
   6671..7015    +  promoter       CaMV 35S promoter: strong constitutive promoter from cauliflower mosaic virus
   6968..7014    +  promoter       minimal CaMV 35S promoter: minimal 35S promoter from cauliflower mosaic virus
   7047..7072    +  misc_feature   TMV Ω (fragment): translational enhancer from the tobacco mosaic virus 5'-leader sequence (Gallie et al., 1988)
   7115..7139    +  protein_bind   attB1: mutant version of attB; recombination site for the Gateway® BP reaction BP Clonase™
   7278..7302    -  protein_bind   attB2: mutant version of attB; recombination site for the Gateway® BP reaction BP Clonase™
   7310..8029    +  CDS            EGFP: the original enhanced GFP (Yang et al., 1996) mammalian codon-optimized
   8094..8253    +  polyA_signal   CaMV poly(A) signal (fragment): cauliflower mosaic virus polyadenylation signal
   8280..8302    -  misc_feature   MCS (fragment): pUC18/19 multiple cloning site
   8395..8574    +  promoter       NOS promoter: nopaline synthase promoter
   8608..9399    +  CDS            neo: KKA2_KLEPN - Also known as kan, nptII. Experimental evidence at protein level: Swiss-Prot protein existence level 1. Resistance to kanamycin, neomycin, paromomycin, ribostamycin, butirosin and gentamicin B. From Klebsiella pneumoniae.
   9442..9694    +  terminator     NOS terminator: nopaline synthase terminator and poly(A) signal
   9787..9811    -  misc_feature   LB T-DNA repeat: left border repeat from nopaline C58 T-DNA
  10070..10093   +  promoter       Pc promoter (fragment): intI1 (promoter lies within the coding sequence); class 1 integron promoter
  10269..10325   +  CDS            GmR (fragment): gentamycin acetyltransferase; aacC1; confers resistance to gentamycin
  10336..728     +  CDS            SmR (fragment) (across the origin): aminoglycoside adenylyltransferase (Murphy, 1985); aadA; confers resistance to spectinomycin and streptomycin
>Addgene plasmid #202659 | Silene_conica _PheRS_MitoTP_pK7FWG2 | addgene full sequence | sequence record 403508 | Addgene NGS Result
GCCATCTCGAACCGACGTTGCTGGCCGTACATTTGTACGGCTCCGCAGTGGATGGCGGCCTGAAGCCACA
CAGTGATATTGATTTGCTGGTTACGGTGACCGTAAGGCTTGATGAAACAACGCGGCGAGCTTTGATCAAC
GACCTTTTGGAAACTTCGGCTTCCCCTGGAGAGAGCGAGATTCTCCGCGCTGTAGAAGTCACCATTGTTG
TGCACGACGACATCATTCCGTGGCGTTATCCAGCTAAGCGCGAACTGCAATTTGGAGAATGGCAGCGCAA
TGACATTCTTGCAGGTATCTTCGAGCCAGCCACGATCGACATTGATCTGGCTATCTTGCTGACAAAAGCA
AGAGAACATAGCGTTGCCTTGGTAGGTCCAGCGGCGGAGGAACTCTTTGATCCGGTTCCTGAACAGGATC
TATTTGAGGCGCTAAATGAAACCTTAACGCTATGGAACTCGCCGCCCGACTGGGCTGGCGATGAGCGAAA
TGTAGTGCTTACGTTGTCCCGCATTTGGTACAGCGCAGTAACCGGCAAAATCGCGCCGAAGGATGTCGCT
GCCGACTGGGCAATGGAGCGCCTGCCGGCCCAGTATCAGCCCGTCATACTTGAAGCTAGACAGGCTTATC
TTGGACAAGAAGAAGATCGCTTGGCCTCGCGCGCAGATCAGTTGGAAGAATTTGTCCACTACGTGAAAGG
CGAGATCACCAAGGTAGTCGGCAAATAATGTCTAGCTAGAAATTCGTTCAAGCCGACGCCGCTTCGCGGC
GCGGCTTAACTCAAGCGTTAGATGCACTAAGCACATAATTGCTCACAGCCAAACTATCAGGTCAAGTCTG
CTTTTATTATTTTTAAGCGTGCATAATAAGCCCTACACAAATTGGGAGATATATCATGCATGACCAAAAT
CCCTTAACGTGAGTTTTCGTTCCACTGAGCGTCAGACCCCGTAGAAAAGATCAAAGGATCTTCTTGAGAT
CCTTTTTTTCTGCGCGTAATCTGCTGCTTGCAAACAAAAAAACCACCGCTACCAGCGGTGGTTTGTTTGC
CGGATCAAGAGCTACCAACTCTTTTTCCGAAGGTAACTGGCTTCAGCAGAGCGCAGATACCAAATACTGT
CCTTCTAGTGTAGCCGTAGTTAGGCCACCACTTCAAGAACTCTGTAGCACCGCCTACATACCTCGCTCTG
CTAATCCTGTTACCAGTGGCTGCTGCCAGTGGCGATAAGTCGTGTCTTACCGGGTTGGACTCAAGACGAT
AGTTACCGGATAAGGCGCAGCGGTCGGGCTGAACGGGGGGTTCGTGCACACAGCCCAGCTTGGAGCGAAC
GACCTACACCGAACTGAGATACCTACAGCGTGAGCTATGAGAAAGCGCCACGCTTCCCGAAGGGAGAAAG
GCGGACAGGTATCCGGTAAGCGGCAGGGTCGGAACAGGAGAGCGCACGAGGGAGCTTCCAGGGGGAAACG
CCTGGTATCTTTATAGTCCTGTCGGGTTTCGCCACCTCTGACTTGAGCGTCGATTTTTGTGATGCTCGTC
AGGGGGGCGGAGCCTATGGAAAAACGCCAGCAACGCGGCCTTTTTACGGTTCCTGGCCTTTTGCTGGCCT
TTTGCTCACATGTTCTTTCCTGCGTTATCCCCTGATTCTGTGGATAACCGTATTACCGCCTTTGAGTGAG
CTGATACCGCTCGCCGCAGCCGAACGACCGAGCGCAGCGAGTCAGTGAGCGAGGAAGCGGAAGAGCGCCT
GATGCGGTATTTTCTCCTTACGCATCTGTGCGGTATTTCACACCGCATATGGTGCACTCTCAGTACAATC
TGCTCTGATGCCGCATAGTTAAGCCAGTATACACTCCGCTATCGCTACGTGACTGGGTCATGGCTGCGCC
CCGACACCCGCCAACACCCGCTGACGCGCCCTGACGGGCTTGTCTGCTCCCGGCATCCGCTTACAGACAA
GCTGTGACCGTCTCCGGGAGCTGCATGTGTCAGAGGTTTTCACCGTCATCACCGAAACGCGCGAGGCAGG
GTGCCTTGATGTGGGCGCCGGCGGTCGAGTGGCGACGGCGCGGCTTGTCCGCGCCCTGGTAGATTGCCTG
GCCGTAGGCCAGCCATTTTTGAGCGGCCAGCGGCCGCGATAGGCCGACGCGAAGCGGCGGGGCGTAGGGA
GCGCAGCGACCGAAGGGTAGGCGCTTTTTGCAGCTCTTCGGCTGTGCGCTGGCCAGACAGTTATGCACAG
GCCAGGCGGGTTTTAAGAGTTTTAATAAGTTTTAAAGAGTTTTAGGCGGAAAAATCGCCTTTTTTCTCTT
TTATATCAGTCACTTACATGTGTGACCGGTTCCCAATGTACGGCTTTGGGTTCCCAATGTACGGGTTCCG
GTTCCCAATGTACGGCTTTGGGTTCCCAATGTACGTGCTATCCACAGGAAAGAGACCTTTTCGACCTTTT
TCCCCTGCTAGGGCAATTTGCCCTAGCATCTGCTCCGTACATTAGGAACCGGCGGATGCTTCGCCCTCGA
TCAGGTTGCGGTAGCGCATGACTAGGATCGGGCCAGCCTGCCCCGCCTCCTCCTTCAAATCGTACTCCGG
CAGGTCATTTGACCCGATCAGCTTGCGCACGGTGAAACAGAACTTCTTGAACTCTCCGGCGCTGCCACTG
CGTTCGTAGATCGTCTTGAACAACCATCTGGCTTCTGCCTTGCCTGCGGCGCGGCGTGCCAGGCGGTAGA
GAAAACGGCCGATGCCGGGATCGATCAAAAAGTAATCGGGGTGAACCGTCAGCACGTCCGGGTTCTTGCC
TTCTGTGATCTCGCGGTACATCCAATCAGCTAGCTCGATCTCGATGTACTCCGGCCGCCCGGTTTCGCTC
TTTACGATCTTGTAGCGGCTAATCAAGGCTTCACCCTCGGATACCGTCACCAGGCGGCCGTTCTTGGCCT
TCTTCGTACGCTGCATGGCAACGTGCGTGGTGTTTAACCGAATGCAGGTTTCTACCAGGTCGTCTTTCTG
CTTTCCGCCATCGGCTCGCCGGCAGAACTTGAGTACGTCCGCAACGTGTGGACGGAACACGCGGCCGGGC
TTGTCTCCCTTCCCTTCCCGGTATCGGTTCATGGATTCGGTTAGATGGGAAACCGCCATCAGTACCAGGT
CGTAATCCCACACACTGGCCATGCCGGCCGGCCCTGCGGAAACCTCTACGTGCCCGTCTGGAAGCTCGTA
GCGGATCACCTCGCCAGCTCGTCGGTCACGCTTCGACAGACGGAAAACGGCCACGTCCATGATGCTGCGA
CTATCGCGGGTGCCCACGTCATAGAGCATCGGAACGAAAAAATCTGGTTGCTCGTCGCCCTTGGGCGGCT
TCCTAATCGACGGCGCACCGGCTGCCGGCGGTTGCCGGGATTCTTTGCGGATTCGATCAGCGGCCGCTTG
CCACGATTCACCGGGGCGTGCTTCTGCCTCGATGCGTTGCCGCTGGGCGGCCTGCGCGGCCTTCAACTTC
TCCACCAGGTCATCACCCAGCGCCGCGCCGATTTGTACCGGGCCGGATGGTTTGCGACCGCTCACGCCGA
TTCCTCGGGCTTGGGGGTTCCAGTGCCATTGCAGGGCCGGCAGACAACCCAGCCGCTTACGCCTGGCCAA
CCGCCCGTTCCTCCACACATGGGGCATTCCACGGCGTCGGTGCCTGGTTGTTCTTGATTTTCCATGCCGC
CTCCTTTAGCCGCTAAAATTCATCTACTCATTTATTCATTTGCTCATTTACTCTGGTAGCTGCGCGATGT
ATTCAGATAGCAGCTCGGTAATGGTCTTGCCTTGGCGTACCGCGTACATCTTCAGCTTGGTGTGATCCTC
CGCCGGCAACTGAAAGTTGACCCGCTTCATGGCTGGCGTGTCTGCCAGGCTGGCCAACGTTGCAGCCTTG
CTGCTGCGTGCGCTCGGACGGCCGGCACTTAGCGTGTTTGTGCTTTTGCTCATTTTCTCTTTACCTCATT
AACTCAAATGAGTTTTGATTTAATTTCAGCGGCCAGCGCCTGGACCTCGCGGGCAGCGTCGCCCTCGGGT
TCTGATTCAAGAACGGTTGTGCCGGCGGCGGCAGTGCCTGGGTAGCTCACGCGCTGCGTGATACGGGACT
CAAGAATGGGCAGCTCGTACCCGGCCAGCGCCTCGGCAACCTCACCGCCGATGCGCGTGCCTTTGATCGC
CCGCGACACGACAAAGGCCGCTTGTAGCCTTCCATCCGTGACCTCAATGCGCTGCTTAACCAGCTCCACC
AGGTCGGCGGTGGCCCATATGTCGTAAGGGCTTGGCTGCACCGGAATCAGCACGAAGTCGGCTGCCTTGA
TCGCGGACACAGCCAAGTCCGCCGCCTGGGGCGCTCCGTCGATCACTACGAAGTCGCGCCGGCCGATGGC
CTTCACGTCGCGGTCAATCGTCGGGCGGTCGATGCCGACAACGGTTAGCGGTTGATCTTCCCGCACGGCC
GCCCAATCGCGGGCACTGCCCTGGGGATCGGAATCGACTAACAGAACATCGGCCCCGGCGAGTTGCAGGG
CGCGGGCTAGATGGGTTGCGATGGTCGTCTTGCCTGACCCGCCTTTCTGGTTAAGTACAGCGATAACCTT
CATGCGTTCCCCTTGCGTATTTGTTTATTTACTCATCGCATCATATACGCAGCGACCGCATGACGCAAGC
TGTTTTACTCAAATACACATCACCTTTTTAGACGGCGGCGCTCGGTTTCTTCAGCGGCCAAGCTGGCCGG
CCAGGCCGCCAGCTTGGCATCAGACAAACCGGCCAGGATTTCATGCAGCCGCACGGTTGAGACGTGCGCG
GGCGGCTCGAACACGTACCCGGCCGCGATCATCTCCGCCTCGATCTCTTCGGTAATGAAAAACGGTTCGT
CCTGGCCGTCCTGGTGCGGTTTCATGCTTGTTCCTCTTGGCGTTCATTCTCGGCGGCCGCCAGGGCGTCG
GCCTCGGTCAATGCGTCCTCACGGAAGGCACCGCGCCGCCTGGCCTCGGTGGGCGTCACTTCCTCGCTGC
GCTCAAGTGCGCGGTACAGGGTCGAGCGATGCACGCCAAGCAGTGCAGCCGCCTCTTTCACGGTGCGGCC
TTCCTGGTCGATCAGCTCGCGGGCGTGCGCGATCTGTGCCGGGGTGAGGGTAGGGCGGGGGCCAAACTTC
ACGCCTCGGGCCTTGGCGGCCTCGCGCCCGCTCCGGGTGCGGTCGATGATTAGGGAACGCTCGAACTCGG
CAATGCCGGCGAACACGGTCAACACCATGCGGCCGGCCGGCGTGGTGGTGTCGGCCCACGGCTCTGCCAG
GCTACGCAGGCCCGCGCCGGCCTCCTGGATGCGCTCGGCAATGTCCAGTAGGTCGCGGGTGCTGCGGGCC
AGGCGGTCTAGCCTGGTCACTGTCACAACGTCGCCAGGGCGTAGGTGGTCAAGCATCCTGGCCAGCTCCG
GGCGGTCGCGCCTGGTGCCGGTGATCTTCTCGGAAAACAGCTTGGTGCAGCCGGCCGCGTGCAGTTCGGC
CCGTTGGTTGGTCAAGTCCTGGTCGTCGGTGCTGACGCGGGCATAGCCCAGCAGGCCAGCGGCGGCGCTC
TTGTTCATGGCGTAATGTCTCCGGTTCTAGTCGCAAGTATTCTACTTTATGCGACTAAAACACGCGACAA
GAAAACGCCAGGAAAAGGGCAGGGCGGCAGCCTGTCGCGTAACTTAGGACTTGTGCGACATGTCGTTTTC
AGAAGACGGCTGCACTGAACGTCAGAAGCCGACTGCACTATAGCAGCGGAGGGGTTGGATCAAAGTACTT
TAAAGTACTTTAAAGTACTTTAAAGTACTTTGATCCCGAGGGGAACCCTGTGGTTGGCATGCACATACAA
ATGGACGAACGGATAAACCTTTTCACGCCCTTTTAAATATCCGATTATTCTAATAAACGCTCTTTTCTCT
TAGGTTTACCCGCCAATATATCCTGTCAAACACTGATAGTTTAAACTGAAGGCGGGAAACGACAATCTGA
TCCAAGCTCAAGCTAAGCTTGAGCTCTCCCATATGGTCGACTAGAGCCAAGCTGATCTCCTTTGCCCCGG
AGATCACCATGGACGACTTTCTCTATCTCTACGATCTAGGAAGAAAGTTCGACGGAGAAGGTGACGATAC
CATGTTCACCACCGATAATGAGAAGATTAGCCTCTTCAATTTCAGAAAGAATGCTGACCCACAGATGGTT
AGAGAGGCCTACGCGGCAGGTCTCATCAAGACGATCTACCCGAGTAATAATCTCCAGGAGATCAAATACC
TTCCCAAGAAGGTTAAAGATGCAGTCAAAAGATTCAGGACTAACTGCATCAAGAACACAGAGAAAGATAT
ATTTCTCAAGATCAGAAGTACTATTCCAGTATGGACGATTCAAGGCTTGCTTCATAAACCAAGGCAAGTA
ATAGAGATTGGAGTCTCTAAGAAAGTAGTTCCTACTGAATCAAAGGCCATGGAGTCAAAAATTCAGATCG
AGGATCTAACAGAACTCGCCGTGAAGACTGGCGAACAGTTCATACAGAGTCTTTTACGACTCAATGACAA
GAAGAAAATCTTCGTCAACATGGTGGAGCACGACACTCTCGTCTACTCCAAGAATATCAAAGATACAGTC
TCAGAAGACCAAAGGGCTATTGAGACTTTTCAACAAAGGGTAATATCGGGAAACCTCCTCGGATTCCATT
GCCCAGCTATCTGTCACTTCATCAAAAGGACAGTAGAAAAGGAAGGTGGCACCTACAAATGCCATCATTG
CGATAAAGGAAAGGCTATCGTTCAAGATGCCCCTGCCGACAGTGGTCCCAAAGATGGACCCCCACCCACG
AGGAGCATCGTGGAAAAAGAAGACGTTCCAACCACGTCTTCAAAGCAAGTGGATTGATGTGATATCTCCA
CTGACGTAAGGGATGACGCACAATCCCACTATCCTTCGCAAGACCCTTCCTCTATATAAGGAAGTTCATT
TCATTTGGAGAGGACTCCGGTATTTTTACAACAATTACCACAACAAAACAAACAACAAACAACATTACAA
TTTACTATTCTAGTCGACCTGCAGGCGGCCGCACTAGTGATATCACAAGTTTGTACAAAAAAGCAGGCTC
CGCGGCCGCCCCCTTCACCATGGCAGCAAAAACCATTACTCGCTCCACTTTCATCTCCAAAAATCGGCTC
TTCAGTTTATATCGCGCTTTCTCCACTTCTCCTGTTACTACTCTTCCCTCTAAGGGTGGGCGCGCCGACC
CAGCTTTCTTGTACAAAGTGGTGATATCAATGGTGAGCAAGGGCGAGGAGCTGTTCACCGGGGTGGTGCC
CATCCTGGTCGAGCTGGACGGCGACGTAAACGGCCACAAGTTCAGCGTGTCCGGCGAGGGCGAGGGCGAT
GCCACCTACGGCAAGCTGACCCTGAAGTTCATCTGCACCACCGGCAAGCTGCCCGTGCCCTGGCCCACCC
TCGTGACCACCCTGACCTACGGCGTGCAGTGCTTCAGCCGCTACCCCGACCACATGAAGCAGCACGACTT
CTTCAAGTCCGCCATGCCCGAAGGCTACGTCCAGGAGCGCACCATCTTCTTCAAGGACGACGGCAACTAC
AAGACCCGCGCCGAGGTGAAGTTCGAGGGCGACACCCTGGTGAACCGCATCGAGCTGAAGGGCATCGACT
TCAAGGAGGACGGCAACATCCTGGGGCACAAGCTGGAGTACAACTACAACAGCCACAACGTCTATATCAT
GGCCGACAAGCAGAAGAACGGCATCAAGGTGAACTTCAAGATCCGCCACAACATCGAGGACGGCAGCGTG
CAGCTCGCCGACCACTACCAGCAGAACACCCCCATCGGCGACGGCCCCGTGCTGCTGCCCGACAACCACT
ACCTGAGCACCCAGTCCGCCCTGAGCAAAGACCCCAACGAGAAGCGCGATCACATGGTCCTGCTGGAGTT
CGTGACCGCCGCCGGGATCACTCTCGGCATGGACGAGCTGTACAAGTAACCGCGGCCATGCTAGAGTCCG
CAAAAATCACCAGTCTCTCTCTACAAATCTATCTCTCTCTATTTTTCTCCAGAATAATGTGTGAGTAGTT
CCCAGATAAGGGAATTAGGGTTCTTATAGGGTTTCGCTCATGTGTTGAGCATATAAGAAACCCTTAGTAT
GTATTTGTATTTGTAAAATACTTCTATCAATAAAATTTCTAATTCCTAAAACCAAAATCCAGTGACCTGC
AGGCATGCGACGTCGGGCCCTCTAGAGGATCCCCGGGTACCGCGAATTATCGATCATGAGCGGAGAATTA
AGGGAGTCACGTTATGACCCCCGCCGATGACGCGGGACAAGCCGTTTTACGTTTGGAACTGACAGAACCG
CAACGTTGAAGGAGCCACTGAGCCGCGGGTTTCTGGAGTTTAATGAGCTAAGCACATACGTCAGAAACCA
TTATTGCGCGTTCAAAAGTCGCCTAAGGTCACTATCAGCTAGCAAATATTTCTTGTCAAAAATGCTCCAC
TGACGTTCCATAAATTCCCCTCGGTATCCAATTAGAGTCTCATATTCACTCTCAACTCGATCGAGGCATG
ATTGAACAAGATGGATTGCACGCAGGTTCTCCGGCCGCTTGGGTGGAGAGGCTATTCGGCTATGACTGGG
CACAACAGACAATCGGCTGCTCTGATGCCGCCGTGTTCCGGCTGTCAGCGCAGGGGCGCCCGGTTCTTTT
TGTCAAGACCGACCTGTCCGGTGCCCTGAATGAACTCCAAGACGAGGCAGCGCGGCTATCGTGGCTGGCC
ACGACGGGCGTTCCTTGCGCAGCTGTGCTCGACGTTGTCACTGAAGCGGGAAGGGACTGGCTGCTATTGG
GCGAAGTGCCGGGGCAGGATCTCCTGTCATCTCACCTTGCTCCTGCCGAGAAAGTATCCATCATGGCTGA
TGCAATGCGGCGGCTGCATACGCTTGATCCGGCTACCTGCCCATTCGACCACCAAGCGAAACATCGCATC
GAGCGAGCACGTACTCGGATGGAAGCCGGTCTTGTCGATCAGGATGATCTGGACGAAGAGCATCAGGGGC
TCGCGCCAGCCGAACTGTTCGCCAGGCTCAAGGCGCGGATGCCCGACGGCGAGGATCTCGTCGTGACCCA
CGGCGATGCCTGCTTGCCGAATATCATGGTGGAAAATGGCCGCTTTTCTGGATTCATCGACTGTGGCCGG
CTGGGTGTGGCGGACCGCTATCAGGACATAGCGTTGGCTACCCGTGATATTGCTGAAGAGCTTGGCGGCG
AATGGGCTGACCGCTTCCTCGTGCTTTACGGTATCGCCGCTCCCGATTCGCAGCGCATCGCCTTCTATCG
CCTTCTTGACGAGTTCTTCTGAGCGGGACTCTGGGGTTCGGACTCTAGCTAGAGTCAAGCAGATCGTTCA
AACATTTGGCAATAAAGTTTCTTAAGATTGAATCCTGTTGCCGGTCTTGCGATGATTATCATATAATTTC
TGTTGAATTACGTTAAGCATGTAATAATTAACATGTAATGCATGACGTTATTTATGAGATGGGTTTTTAT
GATTAGAGTCCCGCAATTATACATTTAATACGCGATAGAAAACAAAATATAGCGCGCAAACTAGGATAAA
TTATCGCGCGCGGTGTCATCTATGTTACTAGATCGACCGGCATGCAAGCTGATAATTCAATTCGGCGTTA
ATTCAGTACATTAAAAACGTCCGCAATGTGTTATTAAGTTGTCTAAGCGTCAATTTGTTTACACCACAAT
ATATCCTGCCACCAGCCAGCCAACAGCTCCCCGACCGGCAGCTCGGCACAAAATCACCACTCGATACAGG
CAGCCCATCAGTCCGGGACGGCGTCAGCGGGAGAGCCGTTGTAAGGCGGCAGACTTTGCTCATGTTACCG
ATGCTATTCGGAAGAACGGCAACTAAGCTGCCGGGTTTGAAACACGGATGATCTCGCGGAGGGTAGCATG
TTGATTGTAACGATGACAGAGCGTTGCTGCCTGTGATCAATTCGGGCACGAACCCAGTGGACATAAGCCT
GTTCGGTTCGTAAGCTGTAATGCAAGTAGCGTATGCGCTCACGCAACTGGTCCAGAACCTTGACCGAACG
CAGCGGTGGTAACGGCGCAGTGGCGGTTTTCATGGCTTGTTATGACTGTTTTTTTGGGGTACAGTCTATG
CCTCGGGCATCCAAGCAGCAAGCGCGTTACGCCGTGGGTCGATGTTTGATGTTATGGAGCAGCAACGATG
TTACGCAGCAGGGCAGTCGCCCTAAAACAAAGTTAAACATCATGGGGGAAGCGGTGATCGCCGAAGTATC
GACTCAACTATCAGAGGTAGTTGGCGTCATCGAGC
